Addgene plasmid #155209: 4E2H.210_LUMABS
Purpose: Expresses 4E2H.210_LUMABS sensor in E.coli
Depositing lab: Bruno Correia. Depositing organization: Swiss Federal Institute of Technology (EPFL). Publication: Bottom-up de novo design of functional proteins with complex structural features. Yang C, Sesterhenn F, Bonet J, van Aalen EA, Scheller L, Abriata LA, Cramer JT, Wen X, Rosset S, Georgeon S, Jardetzky T, Krey T, Fussenegger M, Merkx M, Correia BE. Nat Chem Biol. 2021 Apr;17(4):492-500. doi: 10.1038/s41589-020-00699-x. Epub 2021 Jan 4. PubMed 33398169.
Backbone
  Vector backbone: pET28a
Growth in bacteria
  Bacterial resistance: Kanamycin, 50 μg/mL
  Growth temperature: 37°C
  Growth strain: DH5alpha
  Copy number: Unknown
Gene/Insert
  Gene/Insert name: 4E2H.210_LUMABS
  Species: Synthetic
  Insert size (bp): 2490
  Tag / fusion protein: 6x His Tag (N terminal on insert)
Terms and licenses: Academic/Nonprofit Terms; Industry Terms: Not Available to Industry
How to cite: 4E2H.210_LUMABS was a gift from Bruno Correia (Addgene plasmid # 155209 ; http://n2t.net/addgene:155209 ; RRID:Addgene_155209)
