[The description below was written by a language model from this plasmid's Addgene catalogue record and pLannotate feature annotations shown in this document.]
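Description:
4E2H.210_LUMABS is a bacterial expression plasmid built on the pET28a backbone for producing a synthetic bioluminescent sensor protein in E. coli. It replicates through a ColE1/pBR322-type origin accompanied by the rop gene and the bom region. It is selected with kanamycin through an aminoglycoside phosphotransferase gene (KanR) and also carries an f1 phage origin. Short annotated fragments of a tetracycline resistance gene and of the AmpR promoter appear to be backbone remnants rather than functional markers.

The roughly 2.5 kb insert sits in a standard pET expression cassette. A T7 promoter with an adjacent lac operator and the T7 gene 10 ribosome binding site drives the open reading frame, a T7 terminator closes it, and a plasmid-borne lacI gene supplies the repressor. Expression therefore depends on T7 RNA polymerase in the host and is inducible with IPTG. The reading frame begins with the N-terminal 6xHis tag and a thrombin cleavage site. These are followed by a segment matching part of yeast Sho1, then mNeonGreen, and then a stretch of roughly 860 nt that the annotation software did not identify. Next comes a luciferase domain derived from the Oplophorus gracilirostris catalytic subunit, and a further histidine tag fragment is annotated near the C terminus. Pairing a coelenterazine-type luciferase with a green fluorescent protein is characteristic of a BRET-based sensor, in which a conformational change on analyte binding alters energy transfer between donor and acceptor. The 4E2H.210 element named in the title presumably lies in the unannotated region and derives from the associated work on de novo protein design. The record does not state its exact position or the analyte that the sensor detects.
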