Features (pLannotate 1.2.2; 23 found; start..end, strand, type, name):
     24..71      -  terminator     T7 terminator: transcription terminator for bacteriophage T7 RNA polymerase
     79..128     -  CDS            SET1 (fragment): solubility-enhancement tag derived from T7 phage gene 10B
    138..155     -  CDS            9xHis (fragment): 9xHis affinity tag
    261..815     -  CDS            LUCI_OPLGR (fragment): Experimental evidence at protein level: Swiss-Prot protein existence level 1. Catalytic subunit of oplophorus-luciferin 2-monooxygenase. Oxidoreductase that converts coelenterazine (the oplophorus luciferin) to coelenteramide under emission of blue light with a maximum at 454 nm. Is also active with bisdeoxycoelenterazine. From Oplophorus gracilirostris (Luminous shrimp).
   1680..2387    -  CDS            mNeonGreen: mNeonGreen is a basic (constitutively fluorescent) green/yellow fluorescent protein published in 2013, derived from Branchiostoma lanceolatum. It is reported to be a very rapidly-maturing monomer with moderate acid sensitivity.
   2415..2624    -  CDS            SHO1 (fragment): SHO1_YEAST - Also known as SSU81. Experimental evidence at protein level: Swiss-Prot protein existence level 1. Plasma membrane osmosensor that activates the high osmolarity glycerol (HOG) MAPK signaling pathway in response to high osmolarity. Detects changes in external osmolarity and activates PBS2 through the stimulation of STE11 and targets PBS2 to the plasma membrane. PBS2 activation leads to changes in glycerol production that helps to balance the intracellular and external osmotic pressures. Activates also HOG1 in response to heat stress and mediates resistance to oxidative stress. Invo
   2637..2654    -  CDS            thrombin site: thrombin recognition and cleavage site
   2665..2681    -  CDS            capTEV™ (fragment): composite tag for in vivo biotinylation, TEV protease cleavage, and 6xHis tagging
   2700..2722    -  RBS            RBS: efficient ribosome binding site from bacteriophage T7 gene 10 (Olins and Rangwala, 1989)
   2737..2761    -  protein_bind   lac operator: The lac repressor binds to the lac operator to inhibit transcription in E. coli. This inhibition can be relieved by adding lactose or isopropyl-β-D-thiogalactopyranoside (IPTG). lac repressor encoded by lacI
   2762..2780    -  promoter       T7 promoter: promoter for bacteriophage T7 RNA polymerase
   2802..3081    +  CDS            TcR (fragment): tetracycline efflux protein; tet; confers resistance to tetracycline
   3089..3166    +  promoter       lacI promoter: lacI
   3167..4249    +  CDS            lacI: lac repressor; lacI; The lac repressor binds to the lac operator to inhibit transcription in E. coli. This inhibition can be relieved by adding lactose or isopropyl-β-D-thiogalactopyranoside (IPTG).
   4262..4283    +  protein_bind   CAP binding site: CAP binding activates transcription in the presence of cAMP. E. coli catabolite activator protein
   4298..4589    +  CDS            TcR (fragment): tetracycline efflux protein; tet; confers resistance to tetracycline
   4661..5041    -  CDS            YPB1_ECOLX: Protein predicted: Swiss-Prot protein existence level 4. From Escherichia coli.
   5058..5249    +  CDS            rop: Rop protein, which maintains plasmids at low copy number; rop
   5351..5490    +  misc_feature   bom: basis of mobility region from pBR322
   5676..6264    -  rep_origin     ori: high-copy-number ColE1/pMB1/pBR322/pUC origin of replication
   6386..7201    +  CDS            KanR: aminoglycoside phosphotransferase; aph(3')-Ia; confers resistance to kanamycin in bacteria or G418 (Geneticin®) in eukaryotes
   7210..7267    -  promoter       AmpR promoter (fragment): bla
   7320..7748    -  rep_origin     f1 ori (sequence partly withheld): f1 bacteriophage origin of replication; arrow indicates direction of (+) strand synthesis
>Addgene plasmid #155209 | 4E2H.210_LUMABS | addgene full sequence | sequence record 308006 | Addgene NGS Result
CCGGATATAGTTCCTCCTTTCAGCAAAAAACCCCTCAAGACCCGTTTAGAGGCCCCAAGGGGTTATGCTA
GTTATTGCTCAGCGGTGGCAGCAGCCAACTCAGCTTCCTTTCGGGCTTTGTTAGCAGCCGGATCTCAGTG
GTGGTGGTGGTGGTGCTCGAGTGCGGCCGCCTATTATTTTTCAAACTGCGGATGGCTCCAGCTTCCTCCC
ACGGGTAGGGGTGGCAGCGGCTTTGAACGAATAGATCCTCCACCGCTAGAAGCTAATATTCTTTCGCACA
GTCGCCAACCCGTAACCCCGTTTATCGTAACTCTGAACAGAAGGCTGCCATCTGGGTTTATCAAGCGCTC
ATCAATGATTTTATTACCATTCCAGAGCGTCCCGGTAACCGTAATTTTTTTACCGTCGAACACCGCAATA
CCTTCATAAGGACGCCCAAAGTAATCGATCATATTCGGAGTAACGCCATCGATAACGAGGGTGCCATAGT
GCAGTATAACCTTGAAGTGATGATCGTCTACTGGGTACACCACTTTGAATATTTTTTCTATCTGCCCCAT
CTGATCACCAGAAAGACCTTCGTACGGGATAATGACGTGGATATCGATTTTCAGACCATTCTCTCCCGAC
AGAACGATGCGCTGAATTGGCGTGACACTCACCCCCAGGTTTTGAAACAGGCTGCTAACCCCGCCCTGTT
CAAGCACTTGGTCCAGGTTATAGCCGGCGGTCTGGCGCCAATCACCGACAAAATCTTCAAGAGTAAATAC
CATGCTGCCTCCACTAGTGCTGCCTTTTAAGGAAATGGTAACTGTTCCGCCCTCAACACTAACGCCCTCC
TTCAGAGCCTTTGCAAGGGCCTGCAGCACTTCTTCGATATTCCCATCCGACGTCTTAATTATTCCACGCG
AAAGTTTCGGCACGTTGGCCGAAAAGGTGACTTTTGACCCGTCCAGTTTCTTTGCCCATTCTTTCCAGTG
CTCTTGGACGCATTGGGCTAATTCATCGCGCGTTGGTGCAGTGCATGAGATAGTATTCGGGTCGACCCCG
CCACTACCGCCACTGCCGCCAGAGCCACCGGAGCCGCCCGACCCACCACTTCCGGCTTTCGCAGCCGCTT
CCTTTGCCGCTGCCTCTTTTGCCGCGGCTTCTTTAGCGGCGGCCTCCTTGGCCGCAGCCTCTTTGGCGGC
TGCCTCAGCTCCTGATCCCCCGCTGCCACCTGACCCGCCGGAGCCACCACTGCCACCAGATCCGGCTTTT
GCTGCCGCCTCTTTCGCCGCCGCCTCCTTTGCGGCAGCTTCCTTCGCAGCGGCCTCTTTAGCTGCTGCTT
CCTTGGCTGCGGCTTCAGCACCGCTCCCTCCGGAACCCCCGGAGCCTCCTGAGCCGCCTGAACCACCCGA
ACCCCCACGCGTGCTTCCCTTCAGGCTTATTGTGACTGTCCCGCCTTCAACCGACACTCCCTCCTTCAGT
GCTTTAGCCAGAGCTTGCAGCACCTCTTCGATATTGCCATCTGAAGTTTTAATGATGCCCCGACTTAATT
TCGGGACGTTCGCAGAGAACGTCACTTTGCTACCGTCAAGTTTCTTCGCCCACTCCTTCCAATGTTCTTG
GACGCACTGAGCAAGCTCATCACGGGTAGGGGCGGTGCATGAGATGGTGTTCGGGGTACCTCCGCCCGAC
TTATACAGTTCGTCCATTCCCATGACATCCGTAAATGCCTTCTGCCATTCCTTGAAATTGAGCTCCGTTT
TAGAATGTTTCAGTTCGGTTTTACGGAACACATACATCGGCTGGTTTTTCAGATAATTCGCAGCCATTGG
CTTTGCAAACGTGTAGGTCGTGCGGGCCGTTGAACGATAGCGTTTCCCGTTTCCTGTTGTATAGGACCAC
TTAAAAGTAGAAATGATAGTTTTATCGTTTGGATACGTTTTCTTGGATCGGCACCAATCAGCAGCGGTGA
GGCTGTTTGTCATGACTGGGCCATCCGCTGGGAATCCAGTTCCCTTCACCTGCGCTTCTCCCTTTATATG
GCTACCCTCATAGGTGTACCTGTAATTTACCGTCAAAGACGCCCCATCTTCAAACTGCATGGTCCGATGC
ACTTGATATCCTGAGCCATCTACCATTGCGGCCTGAAAAGGGCTCATGCCATCCGGGTATGGAAGATACT
GATGGAAACCATAACCTATATGCGGCACCAGGATCCAGGGCGAGAACTGCAGATCACCCTTTGTGCTTTT
AAGATTCAACTCCTCATATCCATCGTTAGGGTTCCCCGTACCCTGACCTACCATGTCGAAATCCACTCCG
TTTATGCTCCCAAAAATATGAAGCTCATGTGTGGCAGGCAGAGAAGCCATATTGTCTTCTTCACCTTTAC
TTACCATATGGCTGCCTGAGCCTCCCGAGCCGCCCCGATGCATTTCCTCAGGACCGTCAATCAACTGAAC
ATAATTCGACGGGATGATGCCTGTCTCTCCATTGGCGCGGCGGGCTTTCCACCACCGCCCCTCAATGTCT
GATACCTGAAGGATTTCATTTTGTTCGAATGAGATTTCGTATGCGTCATCATCATCTGCATCATAGGGAT
AGAGCGCCTTCGCCTTGTATATAAAGTTGTCGTCGCTAGCCATATGGCTGCCGCGCGGCACCAGGCCGCT
GCTGTGATGATGATGATGATGGCTGCTGCCCATGGTATATCTCCTTCTTAAAGTTAAACAAAATTATTTC
TAGAGGGGAATTGTTATCCGCTCACAATTCCCCTATAGTGAGTCGTATTAATTTCGCGGGATCGAGATCT
CGATCCTCTACGCCGGACGCATCGTGGCCGGCATCACCGGCGCCACAGGTGCGGTTGCTGGCGCCTATAT
CGCCGACATCACCGATGGGGAAGATCGGGCTCGCCACTTCGGGCTCATGAGCGCTTGTTTCGGCGTGGGT
ATGGTGGCAGGCCCCGTGGCCGGGGGACTGTTGGGCGCCATCTCCTTGCATGCACCATTCCTTGCGGCGG
CGGTGCTCAACGGCCTCAACCTACTACTGGGCTGCTTCCTAATGCAGGAGTCGCATAAGGGAGAGCGTCG
AGATCCCGGACACCATCGAATGGCGCAAAACCTTTCGCGGTATGGCATGATAGCGCCCGGAAGAGAGTCA
ATTCAGGGTGGTGAATGTGAAACCAGTAACGTTATACGATGTCGCAGAGTATGCCGGTGTCTCTTATCAG
ACCGTTTCCCGCGTGGTGAACCAGGCCAGCCACGTTTCTGCGAAAACGCGGGAAAAAGTGGAAGCGGCGA
TGGCGGAGCTGAATTACATTCCCAACCGCGTGGCACAACAACTGGCGGGCAAACAGTCGTTGCTGATTGG
CGTTGCCACCTCCAGTCTGGCCCTGCACGCGCCGTCGCAAATTGTCGCGGCGATTAAATCTCGCGCCGAT
CAACTGGGTGCCAGCGTGGTGGTGTCGATGGTAGAACGAAGCGGCGTCGAAGCCTGTAAAGCGGCGGTGC
ACAATCTTCTCGCGCAACGCGTCAGTGGGCTGATCATTAACTATCCGCTGGATGACCAGGATGCCATTGC
TGTGGAAGCTGCCTGCACTAATGTTCCGGCGTTATTTCTTGATGTCTCTGACCAGACACCCATCAACAGT
ATTATTTTCTCCCATGAAGACGGTACGCGACTGGGCGTGGAGCATCTGGTCGCATTGGGTCACCAGCAAA
TCGCGCTGTTAGCGGGCCCATTAAGTTCTGTCTCGGCGCGTCTGCGTCTGGCTGGCTGGCATAAATATCT
CACTCGCAATCAAATTCAGCCGATAGCGGAACGGGAAGGCGACTGGAGTGCCATGTCCGGTTTTCAACAA
ACCATGCAAATGCTGAATGAGGGCATCGTTCCCACTGCGATGCTGGTTGCCAACGATCAGATGGCGCTGG
GCGCAATGCGCGCCATTACCGAGTCCGGGCTGCGCGTTGGTGCGGATATCTCGGTAGTGGGATACGACGA
TACCGAAGACAGCTCATGTTATATCCCGCCGTTAACCACCATCAAACAGGATTTTCGCCTGCTGGGGCAA
ACCAGCGTGGACCGCTTGCTGCAACTCTCTCAGGGCCAGGCGGTGAAGGGCAATCAGCTGTTGCCCGTCT
CACTGGTGAAAAGAAAAACCACCCTGGCGCCCAATACGCAAACCGCCTCTCCCCGCGCGTTGGCCGATTC
ATTAATGCAGCTGGCACGACAGGTTTCCCGACTGGAAAGCGGGCAGTGAGCGCAACGCAATTAATGTAAG
TTAGCTCACTCATTAGGCACCGGGATCTCGACCGATGCCCTTGAGAGCCTTCAACCCAGTCAGCTCCTTC
CGGTGGGCGCGGGGCATGACTATCGTCGCCGCACTTATGACTGTCTTCTTTATCATGCAACTCGTAGGAC
AGGTGCCGGCAGCGCTCTGGGTCATTTTCGGCGAGGACCGCTTTCGCTGGAGCGCGACGATGATCGGCCT
GTCGCTTGCGGTATTCGGAATCTTGCACGCCCTCGCTCAAGCCTTCGTCACTGGTCCCGCCACCAAACGT
TTCGGCGAGAAGCAGGCCATTATCGCCGGCATGGCGGCCCCACGGGTGCGCATGATCGTGCTCCTGTCGT
TGAGGACCCGGCTAGGCTGGCGGGGTTGCCTTACTGGTTAGCAGAATGAATCACCGATACGCGAGCGAAC
GTGAAGCGACTGCTGCTGCAAAACGTCTGCGACCTGAGCAACAACATGAATGGTCTTCGGTTTCCGTGTT
TCGTAAAGTCTGGAAACGCGGAAGTCAGCGCCCTGCACCATTATGTTCCGGATCTGCATCGCAGGATGCT
GCTGGCTACCCTGTGGAACACCTACATCTGTATTAACGAAGCGCTGGCATTGACCCTGAGTGATTTTTCT
CTGGTCCCGCCGCATCCATACCGCCAGTTGTTTACCCTCACAACGTTCCAGTAACCGGGCATGTTCATCA
TCAGTAACCCGTATCGTGAGCATCCTCTCTCGTTTCATCGGTATCATTACCCCCATGAACAGAAATCCCC
CTTACACGGAGGCATCAGTGACCAAACAGGAAAAAACCGCCCTTAACATGGCCCGCTTTATCAGAAGCCA
GACATTAACGCTTCTGGAGAAACTCAACGAGCTGGACGCGGATGAACAGGCAGACATCTGTGAATCGCTT
CACGACCACGCTGATGAGCTTTACCGCAGCTGCCTCGCGCGTTTCGGTGATGACGGTGAAAACCTCTGAC
ACATGCAGCTCCCGGAGACGGTCACAGCTTGTCTGTAAGCGGATGCCGGGAGCAGACAAGCCCGTCAGGG
CGCGTCAGCGGGTGTTGGCGGGTGTCGGGGCGCAGCCATGACCCAGTCACGTAGCGATAGCGGAGTGTAT
ACTGGCTTAACTATGCGGCATCAGAGCAGATTGTACTGAGAGTGCACCATTGCGGTGTGAAATACCGCAC
AGATGCGTAAGGAGAAAATACCGCATCAGGCGCTCTTCCGCTTCCTCGCTCACTGACTCGCTGCGCTCGG
TCGTTCGGCTGCGGCGAGCGGTATCAGCTCACTCAAAGGCGGTAATACGGTTATCCACAGAATCAGGGGA
TAACGCAGGAAAGAACATGTGAGCAAAAGGCCAGCAAAAGGCCAGGAACCGTAAAAAGGCCGCGTTGCTG
GCGTTTTTCCATAGGCTCCGCCCCCCTGACGAGCATCACAAAAATCGACGCTCAAGTCAGAGGTGGCGAA
ACCCGACAGGACTATAAAGATACCAGGCGTTTCCCCCTGGAAGCTCCCTCGTGCGCTCTCCTGTTCCGAC
CCTGCCGCTTACCGGATACCTGTCCGCCTTTCTCCCTTCGGGAAGCGTGGCGCTTTCTCATAGCTCACGC
TGTAGGTATCTCAGTTCGGTGTAGGTCGTTCGCTCCAAGCTGGGCTGTGTGCACGAACCCCCCGTTCAGC
CCGACCGCTGCGCCTTATCCGGTAACTATCGTCTTGAGTCCAACCCGGTAAGACACGACTTATCGCCACT
GGCAGCAGCCACTGGTAACAGGATTAGCAGAGCGAGGTATGTAGGCGGTGCTACAGAGTTCTTGAAGTGG
TGGCCTAACTACGGCTACACTAGAAGGACAGTATTTGGTATCTGCGCTCTGCTGAAGCCAGTTACCTTCG
GAAAAAGAGTTGGTAGCTCTTGATCCGGCAAACAAACCACCGCTGGTAGCGGTGGTTTTTTTGTTTGCAA
GCAGCAGATTACGCGCAGAAAAAAAGGATCTCAAGAAGATCCTTTGATCTTTTCTACGGGGTCTGACGCT
CAGTGGAACGAAAACTCACGTTAAGGGATTTTGGTCATGAACAATAAAACTGTCTGCTTACATAAACAGT
AATACAAGGGGTGTTATGAGCCATATTCAACGGGAAACGTCTTGCTCTAGGCCGCGATTAAATTCCAACA
TGGATGCTGATTTATATGGGTATAAATGGGCTCGCGATAATGTCGGGCAATCAGGTGCGACAATCTATCG
ATTGTATGGGAAGCCCGATGCGCCAGAGTTGTTTCTGAAACATGGCAAAGGTAGCGTTGCCAATGATGTT
ACAGATGAGATGGTCAGACTAAACTGGCTGACGGAATTTATGCCTCTTCCGACCATCAAGCATTTTATCC
GTACTCCTGATGATGCATGGTTACTCACCACTGCGATCCCCGGGAAAACAGCATTCCAGGTATTAGAAGA
ATATCCTGATTCAGGTGAAAATATTGTTGATGCGCTGGCAGTGTTCCTGCGCCGGTTGCATTCGATTCCT
GTTTGTAATTGTCCTTTTAACAGCGATCGCGTATTTCGTCTCGCTCAGGCGCAATCACGAATGAATAACG
GTTTGGTTGATGCGAGTGATTTTGATGACGAGCGTAATGGCTGGCCTGTTGAACAAGTCTGGAAAGAAAT
GCATAAACTTTTGCCATTCTCACCGGATTCAGTCGTCACTCATGGTGATTTCTCACTTGATAACCTTATT
TTTGACGAGGGGAAATTAATAGGTTGTATTGATGTTGGACGAGTCGGAATCGCAGACCGATACCAGGATC
TTGCCATCCTATGGAACTGCCTCGGTGAGTTTTCTCCTTCATTACAGAAACGGCTTTTTCAAAAATATGG
TATTGATAATCCTGATATGAATAAATTGCAGTTTCATTTGATGCTCGATGAGTTTTTCTAAGAATTAATT
CATGAGCGGATACATATTTGAATGTATTTAGAAAAATAAACAAATAGGGGTTCCGCGCACATTTCCCCGA
AAAGTGCCACCTAAATTGTAAGCGTTAATATTTTGTTAAAATTCGCGTTAAATTTTTGTTAAATCAGCTC
ATTTTTTAACCAATAGGCCGAAATCGGCAAAATCCCTTATAAATCAAAAGAATAGACCGAGATAGGGT
[37 nt withheld, positions 7419-7455]
AAAGAACGTGGACTCCAACGTCAAAGG
[49 nt withheld, positions 7483-7531]
T
[91 nt withheld, positions 7533-7623]
G
[124 nt withheld, positions 7625-7748]
CCCATTCGCCAAT
