>Addgene plasmid #155209 | 4E2H.210_LUMABS | depositor partial sequence | sequence record 300343 | 4E2H.210_LUMABS sequence 2490 bps
ATGGGCAGCAGCCATCATCATCATCATCACAGCAGCGGCCTGGTGCCGCGCGGCAGCCATATGGCTAGCG
ACGACAACTTTATATACAAGGCGAAGGCGCTCTATCCCTATGATGCAGATGATGATGACGCATACGAAAT
CTCATTCGAACAAAATGAAATCCTTCAGGTATCAGACATTGAGGGGCGGTGGTGGAAAGCCCGCCGCGCC
AATGGAGAGACAGGCATCATCCCGTCGAATTATGTTCAGTTGATTGACGGTCCTGAGGAAATGCATCGGG
GCGGCTCGGGAGGCTCAGGCAGCCATATGGTAAGTAAAGGTGAAGAAGACAATATGGCTTCTCTGCCTGC
CACACATGAGCTTCATATTTTTGGGAGCATAAACGGAGTGGATTTCGACATGGTAGGTCAGGGTACGGGG
AACCCTAACGATGGATATGAGGAGTTGAATCTTAAAAGCACAAAGGGTGATCTGCAGTTCTCGCCCTGGA
TCCTGGTGCCGCATATAGGTTATGGTTTCCATCAGTATCTTCCATACCCGGATGGCATGAGCCCTTTTCA
GGCCGCAATGGTAGATGGCTCAGGATATCAAGTGCATCGGACCATGCAGTTTGAAGATGGGGCGTCTTTG
ACGGTAAATTACAGGTACACCTATGAGGGTAGCCATATAAAGGGAGAAGCGCAGGTGAAGGGAACTGGAT
TCCCAGCGGATGGCCCAGTCATGACAAACAGCCTCACCGCTGCTGATTGGTGCCGATCCAAGAAAACGTA
TCCAAACGATAAAACTATCATTTCTACTTTTAAGTGGTCCTATACAACAGGAAACGGGAAACGCTATCGT
TCAACGGCCCGCACGACCTACACGTTTGCAAAGCCAATGGCTGCGAATTATCTGAAAAACCAGCCGATGT
ATGTGTTCCGTAAAACCGAACTGAAACATTCTAAAACGGAGCTCAATTTCAAGGAATGGCAGAAGGCATT
TACGGATGTCATGGGAATGGACGAACTGTATAAGTCGGGCGGAGGTACCCCGAACACCATCTCATGCACC
GCCCCTACCCGTGATGAGCTTGCTCAGTGCGTCCAAGAACATTGGAAGGAGTGGGCGAAGAAACTTGACG
GTAGCAAAGTGACGTTCTCTGCGAACGTCCCGAAATTAAGTCGGGGCATCATTAAAACTTCAGATGGCAA
TATCGAAGAGGTGCTGCAAGCTCTGGCTAAAGCACTGAAGGAGGGAGTGTCGGTTGAAGGCGGGACAGTC
ACAATAAGCCTGAAGGGAAGCACGCGTGGGGGTTCGGGTGGTTCAGGCGGCTCAGGAGGCTCCGGGGGTT
CCGGAGGGAGCGGTGCTGAAGCCGCAGCCAAGGAAGCAGCAGCTAAAGAGGCCGCTGCGAAGGAAGCTGC
CGCAAAGGAGGCGGCGGCGAAAGAGGCGGCAGCAAAAGCCGGATCTGGTGGCAGTGGTGGCTCCGGCGGG
TCAGGTGGCAGCGGGGGATCAGGAGCTGAGGCAGCCGCCAAAGAGGCTGCGGCCAAGGAGGCCGCCGCTA
AAGAAGCCGCGGCAAAAGAGGCAGCGGCAAAGGAAGCGGCTGCGAAAGCCGGAAGTGGTGGGTCGGGCGG
CTCCGGTGGCTCTGGCGGCAGTGGCGGTAGTGGCGGGGTCGACCCGAATACTATCTCATGCACTGCACCA
ACGCGCGATGAATTAGCCCAATGCGTCCAAGAGCACTGGAAAGAATGGGCAAAGAAACTGGACGGGTCAA
AAGTCACCTTTTCGGCCAACGTGCCGAAACTTTCGCGTGGAATAATTAAGACGTCGGATGGGAATATCGA
AGAAGTGCTGCAGGCCCTTGCAAAGGCTCTGAAGGAGGGCGTTAGTGTTGAGGGCGGAACAGTTACCATT
TCCTTAAAAGGCAGCACTAGTGGAGGCAGCATGGTATTTACTCTTGAAGATTTTGTCGGTGATTGGCGCC
AGACCGCCGGCTATAACCTGGACCAAGTGCTTGAACAGGGCGGGGTTAGCAGCCTGTTTCAAAACCTGGG
GGTGAGTGTCACGCCAATTCAGCGCATCGTTCTGTCGGGAGAGAATGGTCTGAAAATCGATATCCACGTC
ATTATCCCGTACGAAGGTCTTTCTGGTGATCAGATGGGGCAGATAGAAAAAATATTCAAAGTGGTGTACC
CAGTAGACGATCATCACTTCAAGGTTATACTGCACTATGGCACCCTCGTTATCGATGGCGTTACTCCGAA
TATGATCGATTACTTTGGGCGTCCTTATGAAGGTATTGCGGTGTTCGACGGTAAAAAAATTACGGTTACC
GGGACGCTCTGGAATGGTAATAAAATCATTGATGAGCGCTTGATAAACCCAGATGGCAGCCTTCTGTTCA
GAGTTACGATAAACGGGGTTACGGGTTGGCGACTGTGCGAAAGAATATTAGCTTCTAGCGGTGGAGGATC
TATTCGTTCAAAGCCGCTGCCACCCCTACCCGTGTAATAG
